>Addgene plasmid #84539 | pUC118-FLIP-FlpE-Puro | addgene full sequence | sequence record 240914 | Addgene NGS Result
CATGTTCTTTCCTGCGTTATCCCCTGATTCTGTGGATAACCGTATTACCGCCTTTGAGTGAGCTGATACC
GCTCGCCGCAGCCGAACGACCGAGCGCAGCGAGTCAGTGAGCGAGGAAGCGGAAGAGCGCCCAATACGCA
AACCGCCTCTCCCCGCGCGTTGGCCGATTCATTAATGCAGCTGGCACGACAGGTTTCCCGACTGGAAAGC
GGGCAGTGAGCGCAACGCAATTAATGTGAGTTAGCTCACTCATTAGGCACCCCAGGCTTTACACTTTATG
CTTCCGGCTCGTATGTTGTGTGGAATTGTGAGCGGATAACAATTTCACACAGGAAACAGCTATGACCATG
ATTACGAATTCGAGCTCGGTACCCGGGGATCCTCTAGAGTCGTGTGAAGAGCGCGATCGCGTTTAAACGC
TCTTCAGTAAGTATCAAAGATCTGGCGCGCCATAACTTCGTATAGTACACATTATACGAAGTTATGGCTA
AGCTTTGTGCCATGCCATTGATGCTAGCACAGCCTGAATGGATAACTTCGTATAGGATACCTTATACGAA
GTTATGTCGACGAAGTTCCTATACTATCTAGAGAATAGGAACTTCAGACATGATAAGATACATTGATGAG
TTTGGACAAACCACAACTAGAATGCAGTGAAAAAAATGCTTTATTTGTGAAATTTGTGATGCTATTGCTT
TATTTGTAACCATTATAAGCTGCAATTAACAAGTGCCATAGAGCCCACCGCATCCCCAGCATGCCTGCTA
TTGTCTTCCCAATCCTCCCCCTTGCTGTCCTGCCCCACCCCACCCCCCAGAATAGAATGACACCTACTCA
GACAATGCGATGCAATTTCCTCATTTTATTAGGAAAGGACAGTGGGAGTGGCACCTTCCAGGGTCAAGGA
AGGCACGGGGGAGGGGCAAACAACAGATGGCTGGCAACTAGAAGGCACATCAGGAATTCAGGCACCGGGC
TTGCGGGTCATGCACCAGGTGCGCGGTCCTTCGGGCACCTCGACGTCGGCGGTGACGGTGAAGCCGAGCC
GCTCGTAGAAGGGGAGGTTGCGGGGCGCGGAGGTCTCCAGGAAGGCGGGCACCCCGGCGCGCTCGGCCGC
CTCCACTCCGGGGAGCACGACGGCGCTGCCCAGACCCTTGCCCTGGTGGTCGGGCGAGACGCCGACGGTG
GCCAGGAACCACGCGGGCTCCTTGGGCCGGTGCGGCGCCAGGAGGCCTTCCATCTGTTGCTGCGCGGCCA
GCCGGGAACCGCTCAACTCGGCCATGCGCGGGCCGATCTCGGCGAACACCGCCCCCGCTTCGACGCTCTC
CGGCGTGGTCCAGACCGCCACCGCGGCGCCGTCGTCCGCGACCCACACCTTGCCGATGTCGAGCCCGACG
CGCGTGAGGAAGAGTTCTTGCAGCTCGGTGACCCGCTCGATGTGGCGGTCCGGATCGACGGTGTGGCGCG
TGGCGGGGTAGTCGGCGAACGCGGCGGCGAGGGTGCGTACGGCCCTGGGGACGTCGTCGCGGGTGGCGAG
GCGCACCGTGGGCTTGTACTCGGTCATGGTACCCACCTGAGGGAGGGAAAATAGACCAATAGGCAGAGAG
AGTCAGTGCCTATCAGAAACCCAAGAGTCTTCTCTGTCTCCACGTGCCCAGTTTCTATTGGTCTCCTTAA
ACCTGTCTTGTAACCGAAGTTCCTATACTATCTAGAGAATAGGAACTTCTCTAGATAACTTCGTATAATG
TGTACTATACGAAGTTATCGATGGCTGTCGAAAGGCCCGGAGATGAGGAAGAGGAGAACAGCGCGGCAGA
CGTGCGCTTTTGAAGCGTGCAGAATGCCGGGCCTCCGGAGGACCTTCGGGCGCCCGCCCCGCCCCTGAGC
CCGCCCCTGAGCCCGCCCCCGGACCCACCCCTTCCCAGCCTCTGAGCCCAGAAAGCGAAGGAGCAAAGCT
GCTATTGGCCGCTGCCCCAAAGGCCTACCCGCTTCCATTGCTCAGCGGTGCTGTCCATCTGCACGAGACT
AGTGAGACGTGCTACTTCCATTTGTCACGTCCTGCACGACGCGAGCTGCGGGGCGGGGGGGAACTTCCTG
ACTAGGGGAGGAGTAGAAGGTGGCGCGAAGGGGCCACCAAAGAACGGAGCCGGTTGGCGCCTACCGGTGG
ATGTGGAATGTGTGCGAGGCCAGAGGCCACTTGTGTAGCGCCAAGTGCCCAGCGGGGCTGCTAAAGCGCA
TGCTCCAGACTGCCTTGGGAAAAGCGCCTCCCCTACCCGGGTGAGATAACTTCGTATAAGGTATCCTATA
CGAAGTTATGCGGCCGCGGTTACAAGACAGGTTTAAGGAGACCAATAGAAACTGGGCATGTGGAGACAGA
GAAGACTCTTGGGTTTCTGATAGGCACTGACTCTCTCTGCCTATTGGTCTATTTTCCCACCCTTAGTGAA
GAGCGTTTAAACGCGATCGCGCTCTTCATAAGACCTGCAGGCATGCAAGCTTGGCACTGGCCGTCGTTTT
ACAACGTCGTGACTGGGAAAACCCTGGCGTTACCCAACTTAATCGCCTTGCAGCACATCCCCCTTTCGCC
AGCTGGCGTAATAGCGAAGAGGCCCGCACCGATCGCCCTTCCCAACAGTTGCGCAGCCTGAATGGCGAAT
GGCGCCTGATGCGGTATTTTCTCCTTACGCATCTGTGCGGTATTTCACACCGCATA
[142 nt withheld, positions 2717-2858]
C
[141 nt withheld, positions 2860-3000]
CCTTTGACGTTGGAGTCCACGTTCTTT
[37 nt withheld, positions 3028-3064]
ACCCTATCTCGGGCTATTCTTTTGATTTATAAGGGATTTTGCCGATTTCGGCCTATTGGTTAAAAAATGA
GCTGATTTAACAAAAATTTAACGCGAATTTTAACAAAATATTAACGTTTACAATTTTATGGTGCACTCTC
AGTACAATCTGCTCTGATGCCGCATAGTTAAGCCAGCCCCGACACCCGCCAACACCCGCTGACGCGCCCT
GACGGGCTTGTCTGCTCCCGGCATCCGCTTACAGACAAGCTGTGACCGTCTCCGGGAGCTGCATGTGTCA
GAGGTTTTCACCGTCATCACCGAAACGCGCGAGACGAAAGGGCCTCGTGATACGCCTATTTTTATAGGTT
AATGTCATGATAATAATGGTTTCTTAGACGTCAGGTGGCACTTTTCGGGGAAATGTGCGCGGAACCCCTA
TTTGTTTATTTTTCTAAATACATTCAAATATGTATCCGCTCATGAGACAATAACCCTGATAAATGCTTCA
ATAATATTGAAAAAGGAAGAGTATGAGTATTCAACATTTCCGTGTCGCCCTTATTCCCTTTTTTGCGGCA
TTTTGCCTTCCTGTTTTTGCTCACCCAGAAACGCTGGTGAAAGTAAAAGATGCTGAAGATCAGTTGGGTG
CACGAGTGGGTTACATCGAACTGGATCTCAACAGCGGTAAGATCCTTGAGAGTTTTCGCCCCGAAGAACG
TTTTCCAATGATGAGCACTTTTAAAGTTCTGCTATGTGGCGCGGTATTATCCCGTATTGACGCCGGGCAA
GAGCAACTCGGTCGCCGCATACACTATTCTCAGAATGACTTGGTTGAGTACTCACCAGTCACAGAAAAGC
ATCTTACGGATGGCATGACAGTAAGAGAATTATGCAGTGCTGCCATAACCATGAGTGATAACACTGCGGC
CAACTTACTTCTGACAACGATCGGAGGACCGAAGGAGCTAACCGCTTTTTTGCACAACATGGGGGATCAT
GTAACTCGCCTTGATCGTTGGGAACCGGAGCTGAATGAAGCCATACCAAACGACGAGCGTGACACCACGA
TGCCTGTAGCAATGGCAACAACGTTGCGCAAACTATTAACTGGCGAACTACTTACTCTAGCTTCCCGGCA
ACAATTAATAGACTGGATGGAGGCGGATAAAGTTGCAGGACCACTTCTGCGCTCGGCCCTTCCGGCTGGC
TGGTTTATTGCTGATAAATCTGGAGCCGGTGAGCGTGGGTCTCGCGGTATCATTGCAGCACTGGGGCCAG
ATGGTAAGCCCTCCCGTATCGTAGTTATCTACACGACGGGGAGTCAGGCAACTATGGATGAACGAAATAG
ACAGATCGCTGAGATAGGTGCCTCACTGATTAAGCATTGGTAACTGTCAGACCAAGTTTACTCATATATA
CTTTAGATTGATTTAAAACTTCATTTTTAATTTAAAAGGATCTAGGTGAAGATCCTTTTTGATAATCTCA
TGACCAAAATCCCTTAACGTGAGTTTTCGTTCCACTGAGCGTCAGACCCCGTAGAAAAGATCAAAGGATC
TTCTTGAGATCCTTTTTTTCTGCGCGTAATCTGCTGCTTGCAAACAAAAAAACCACCGCTACCAGCGGTG
GTTTGTTTGCCGGATCAAGAGCTACCAACTCTTTTTCCGAAGGTAACTGGCTTCAGCAGAGCGCAGATAC
CAAATACTGTTCTTCTAGTGTAGCCGTAGTTAGGCCACCACTTCAAGAACTCTGTAGCACCGCCTACATA
CCTCGCTCTGCTAATCCTGTTACCAGTGGCTGCTGCCAGTGGCGATAAGTCGTGTCTTACCGGGTTGGAC
TCAAGACGATAGTTACCGGATAAGGCGCAGCGGTCGGGCTGAACGGGGGGTTCGTGCACACAGCCCAGCT
TGGAGCGAACGACCTACACCGAACTGAGATACCTACAGCGTGAGCTATGAGAAAGCGCCACGCTTCCCGA
AGGGAGAAAGGCGGACAGGTATCCGGTAAGCGGCAGGGTCGGAACAGGAGAGCGCACGAGGGAGCTTCCA
GGGGGAAACGCCTGGTATCTTTATAGTCCTGTCGGGTTTCGCCACCTCTGACTTGAGCGTCGATTTTTGT
GATGCTCGTCAGGGGGGCGGAGCCTATGGAAAAACGCCAGCAACGCGGCCTTTTTACGGTTCCTGGCCTT
TTGCTGGCCTTTTGCTCA
Features (pLannotate 1.2.2; 27 found; start..end, strand, type, name):
      1..125     +  rep_origin     RSF ori (fragment): Plasmids containing the RSF 1030 origin of replication can be propagated in E. coli cells that contain additional plasmids with compatible origins.
    127..219     +  CDS            lacI (fragment): lac repressor; lacI; The lac repressor binds to the lac operator to inhibit transcription in E. coli. This inhibition can be relieved by adding lactose or isopropyl-β-D-thiogalactopyranoside (IPTG).
    232..253     +  protein_bind   CAP binding site: CAP binding activates transcription in the presence of cAMP. E. coli catabolite activator protein
    268..298     +  promoter       lac promoter: promoter for the E. coli lac operon
    306..322     +  protein_bind   lac operator: The lac repressor binds to the lac operator to inhibit transcription in E. coli. This inhibition can be relieved by adding lactose or isopropyl-β-D-thiogalactopyranoside (IPTG). lac repressor encoded by lacI
    356..392     +  misc_feature   MCS (fragment): pUC18/19 multiple cloning site
    452..485     +  protein_bind   lox5171: Cre-mediated recombination occurs in the 8-bp core sequence (GTACACAT). lox5171 sites are compatible with each other, but incompatible with loxP or loxN sites (Lee and Saito, 1988). Cre recombinase
    532..565     +  protein_bind   loxN: Cre-mediated recombination occurs in the 8-bp core sequence (GTATACCT). loxN sites are compatible with each other, but incompatible with loxP or lox2272 sites. Cre recombinase
    572..605     -  protein_bind   FRT (minimal): supports FLP-mediated excision but not integration (Turan and Bode, 2011) FLP recombinase from the Saccharomyces cerevisiae 2μ plasmid
    605..734     -  polyA_signal   SV40 poly(A) signal: SV40 polyadenylation signal
    736..959     -  polyA_signal   bGH poly(A) signal: bovine growth hormone polyadenylation signal
    968..1567    -  CDS            PuroR: puromycin N-acetyltransferase; pac from Streptomyces alboniger; confers resistance to puromycin
   1616..1695    -  intron         chimeric intron (fragment): chimera between introns from human β-globin and immunoglobulin heavy chain genes
   1696..1729    -  protein_bind   FRT (minimal): supports FLP-mediated excision but not integration (Turan and Bode, 2011) FLP recombinase from the Saccharomyces cerevisiae 2μ plasmid
   1735..1768    -  protein_bind   lox5171: Cre-mediated recombination occurs in the 8-bp core sequence (GTACACAT). lox5171 sites are compatible with each other, but incompatible with loxP or loxN sites (Lee and Saito, 1988). Cre recombinase
   1779..2278    -  promoter       PGK promoter: mouse phosphoglycerate kinase 1 promoter
   2286..2319    -  protein_bind   loxN: Cre-mediated recombination occurs in the 8-bp core sequence (GTATACCT). loxN sites are compatible with each other, but incompatible with loxP or lox2272 sites. Cre recombinase
   2328..2407    +  intron         chimeric intron (fragment): chimera between introns from human β-globin and immunoglobulin heavy chain genes
   2482..2502    +  misc_feature   MCS (fragment): pUC18/19 multiple cloning site
   2505..2659    +  CDS            lacZα (fragment): LacZα fragment of β-galactosidase; lacZ fragment
   2665..2716    -  misc_feature   bom (fragment): basis of mobility region from pBR322
   2735..3115    +  rep_origin     M13 ori (sequence partly withheld): M13 bacteriophage origin of replication; arrow indicates direction of (+) strand synthesis
   3191..3240    -  misc_feature   bom (fragment): basis of mobility region from pBR322
   3342..3377    -  CDS            rop (fragment): Rop protein, which maintains plasmids at low copy number; rop
   3472..3576    +  promoter       AmpR promoter: bla
   3577..4437    +  CDS            AmpR: β-lactamase; bla; confers resistance to ampicillin, carbenicillin, and related antibiotics
   4608..5196    +  rep_origin     ori: high-copy-number ColE1/pMB1/pBR322/pUC origin of replication
