[The description below was written by a language model from this plasmid's Addgene catalogue record and pLannotate feature annotations shown in this document.]
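Description:
pUC118-FLIP-FlpE-Puro is a mouse-targeting, Cre/lox-type plasmid built on the pUC118 phagemid backbone. It is described as a mock vector that serves as the starting template for FLIP-FlpE targeting vectors used in conditional and reversible gene knockout work. It is propagated in E. coli through the high-copy pUC-type origin and selected with ampicillin through the β-lactamase gene. An M13 origin from the phagemid backbone allows single-stranded DNA production. The remnants of the lac promoter/operator, lacZα and the pUC multiple cloning site flank the insert. Short matches to RSF ori, lacI, bom and rop are only fragments of backbone sequence and not functional modules.

The roughly 2 kb synthetic FLIP cassette sits in the cloning site. It contains a mouse PGK promoter driving the puromycin N-acetyltransferase gene, which is followed by tandem bGH and SV40 polyadenylation signals and provides puromycin selection in mammalian cells. Two chimeric intron fragments are annotated, one between the promoter and PuroR and one in the opposite orientation at the far end of the cassette, consistent with an invertible artificial-intron design. Pairs of heterotypic lox5171 and loxN sites are arranged in opposing orientations around the cassette. This layout is typical of a FLEx-type switch, in which Cre inverts the flanked segment and then excises part of it to lock the new orientation. Two minimal FRT sites bracket the intron fragment, PuroR and the polyadenylation signals, so Flp recombinase can remove that region. The record lists no homology arms, in keeping with its role as a template to which gene-specific arms are added. It does not spell out how each recombination state affects a targeted gene.
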