Addgene plasmid #84539: pUC118-FLIP-FlpE-Puro
Purpose: a mock vector for generating FLIP-FlpE targeting vectors
Depositing lab: Bon-Kyoung Koo. Depositing organization: University of Cambridge. Publication: One-step generation of conditional and reversible gene knockouts. Andersson-Rolf A, Mustata RC, Merenda A, Kim J, Perera S, Grego T, Andrews K, Tremble K, Silva JC, Fink J, Skarnes WC, Koo BK. Nat Methods. 2017 Jan 30. doi: 10.1038/nmeth.4156. PubMed 28135257.
Backbone
  Vector backbone: pUC118
  Backbone manufacturer: TAKARA
  Vector type: Mouse Targeting, Cre/Lox
  Selectable markers: Puromycin
Growth in bacteria
  Bacterial resistance: Ampicillin, 100 μg/mL
  Growth temperature: 37°C
  Growth strain: NEB Stable
  Growth instructions: suggested bacterial strain for expression is Stellar (HST08)
  Copy number: Unknown
Gene/Insert
  Gene/Insert name: FLIP-FlpE - Puro
  Species: Synthetic
  Insert size (bp): 2020
Terms and licenses: Academic/Nonprofit Terms; Industry Terms: Not Available to Industry
How to cite: pUC118-FLIP-FlpE-Puro was a gift from Bon-Kyoung Koo (Addgene plasmid # 84539 ; http://n2t.net/addgene:84539 ; RRID:Addgene_84539)
