>Addgene plasmid #84539 | pUC118-FLIP-FlpE-Puro | depositor partial sequence | sequence record 161617 | pUC118-FLIP-FlpE-Puro sequence 2020 bps
GTAAGTATCAAAGATCTGGCGCGCCATAACTTCGTATAGTACACATTATACGAAGTTATGGCTAAGCTTT
GTGCCATGCCATTGATGCTAGCACAGCCTGAATGGATAACTTCGTATAGGATACCTTATACGAAGTTATG
TCGACGAAGTTCCTATACTATCTAGAGAATAGGAACTTCAGACATGATAAGATACATTGATGAGTTTGGA
CAAACCACAACTAGAATGCAGTGAAAAAAATGCTTTATTTGTGAAATTTGTGATGCTATTGCTTTATTTG
TAACCATTATAAGCTGCAATTAACAAGTGCCATAGAGCCCACCGCATCCCCAGCATGCCTGCTATTGTCT
TCCCAATCCTCCCCCTTGCTGTCCTGCCCCACCCCACCCCCCAGAATAGAATGACACCTACTCAGACAAT
GCGATGCAATTTCCTCATTTTATTAGGAAAGGACAGTGGGAGTGGCACCTTCCAGGGTCAAGGAAGGCAC
GGGGGAGGGGCAAACAACAGATGGCTGGCAACTAGAAGGCACATCAGGAATTCAGGCACCGGGCTTGCGG
GTCATGCACCAGGTGCGCGGTCCTTCGGGCACCTCGACGTCGGCGGTGACGGTGAAGCCGAGCCGCTCGT
AGAAGGGGAGGTTGCGGGGCGCGGAGGTCTCCAGGAAGGCGGGCACCCCGGCGCGCTCGGCCGCCTCCAC
TCCGGGGAGCACGACGGCGCTGCCCAGACCCTTGCCCTGGTGGTCGGGCGAGACGCCGACGGTGGCCAGG
AACCACGCGGGCTCCTTGGGCCGGTGCGGCGCCAGGAGGCCTTCCATCTGTTGCTGCGCGGCCAGCCGGG
AACCGCTCAACTCGGCCATGCGCGGGCCGATCTCGGCGAACACCGCCCCCGCTTCGACGCTCTCCGGCGT
GGTCCAGACCGCCACCGCGGCGCCGTCGTCCGCGACCCACACCTTGCCGATGTCGAGCCCGACGCGCGTG
AGGAAGAGTTCTTGCAGCTCGGTGACCCGCTCGATGTGGCGGTCCGGATCGACGGTGTGGCGCGTGGCGG
GGTAGTCGGCGAACGCGGCGGCGAGGGTGCGTACGGCCCTGGGGACGTCGTCGCGGGTGGCGAGGCGCAC
CGTGGGCTTGTACTCGGTCATGGTACCCACCTGAGGGAGGGAAAATAGACCAATAGGCAGAGAGAGTCAG
TGCCTATCAGAAACCCAAGAGTCTTCTCTGTCTCCACGTGCCCAGTTTCTATTGGTCTCCTTAAACCTGT
CTTGTAACCGAAGTTCCTATACTATCTAGAGAATAGGAACTTCTCTAGATAACTTCGTATAATGTGTACT
ATACGAAGTTATCGATGGCTGTCGAAAGGCCCGGAGATGAGGAAGAGGAGAACAGCGCGGCAGACGTGCG
CTTTTGAAGCGTGCAGAATGCCGGGCCTCCGGAGGACCTTCGGGCGCCCGCCCCGCCCCTGAGCCCGCCC
CTGAGCCCGCCCCCGGACCCACCCCTTCCCAGCCTCTGAGCCCAGAAAGCGAAGGAGCAAAGCTGCTATT
GGCCGCTGCCCCAAAGGCCTACCCGCTTCCATTGCTCAGCGGTGCTGTCCATCTGCACGAGACTAGTGAG
ACGTGCTACTTCCATTTGTCACGTCCTGCACGACGCGAGCTGCGGGGCGGGGGGGAACTTCCTGACTAGG
GGAGGAGTAGAAGGTGGCGCGAAGGGGCCACCAAAGAACGGAGCCGGTTGGCGCCTACCGGTGGATGTGG
AATGTGTGCGAGGCCAGAGGCCACTTGTGTAGCGCCAAGTGCCCAGCGGGGCTGCTAAAGCGCATGCTCC
AGACTGCCTTGGGAAAAGCGCCTCCCCTACCCGGGTGAGATAACTTCGTATAAGGTATCCTATACGAAGT
TATGCGGCCGCGGTTACAAGACAGGTTTAAGGAGACCAATAGAAACTGGGCATGTGGAGACAGAGAAGAC
TCTTGGGTTTCTGATAGGCACTGACTCTCTCTGCCTATTGGTCTATTTTCCCACCCTTAG
