>Addgene plasmid #84539 | pUC118-FLIP-FlpE-Puro | addgene partial sequence | sequence record 164415 | M13-F20 5'-TGTAAAACGACGGCCAGT-3'
AAGAGCGCGATCGCGTTTAAACGCTCTTCACTAAGGGTGGGAAAATAGACCAATAGGCAGAGAGAGTCAG
TGCCTATCAGAAACCCAAGAGTCTTCTCTGTCTCCACATGCCCAGTTTCTATTGGTCTCCTTAAACCTGT
CTTGTAACCGCGGCCGCATAACTTCGTATAGGATACCTTATACGAAGTTATCTCACCCGGGTAGGGGAGG
CGCTTTTCCCAAGGCAGTCTGGAGCATGCGCTTTAGCAGCCCCGCTGGGCACTTGGCGCTACACAAGTGG
CCTCTGGCCTCGCACACATTCCACATCCACCGGTAGGCGCCAACCGGCTCCGTTCTTTGGTGGCCCCTTC
GCGCCACCTTCTACTCCTCCCCTAGTCAGGAAGTTCCCCCCCGCCCCGCAGCTCGCGTCGTGCAGGACGT
GACAAATGGAAGTAGCACGTCTCACTAGTCTCGTGCAGATGGACAGCACCGCTGAGCAATGGAAGCGGGT
AGGCCTTTGGGGCAGCGGCCAATAGCAGCTTTGCTCCTTCGCTTTCTGGGCTCAGAGGCTGGGAAGGGGT
GGGTCCGGGGGCGGGCTCAGGGGCGGGCTCAGGGGCGGGGCGGGCGCCCGAAGGTCCTCCGGAGGCCCGG
CATTCTGCACGCTTCAAAAGCGCACGTCTGCCGCGCTGTTCTCCTCTTCCTCATCTCCGGGCCTTTCGAC
AGCCATCGATAACTTCGTATAGTACACATTATACGAAGTTATCTAGAGAAGTTCCTATTCTCTAGATAGT
ATAGGAACTTCGGTTACAAGACAGGTTTAAGGAGACCAATAGAAACTGGGCACGTGGAGACAGAGAAGAC
TCTTGGGTTTCTGATAGGCACTGACTCTCTCTG
