>Addgene plasmid #84539 | pUC118-FLIP-FlpE-Puro | addgene partial sequence | sequence record 164416 | L4440 5'-AGCGAGTCAGTGAGCGAG-3'
GCCTCTCCCCGCGCGTTGGCCGATTCATTAATGCAGCTGGCACGACAGGTTTCCCGACTGGAAAGCGGGC
AGTGAGCGCAACGCAATTAATGTGAGTTAGCTCACTCATTAGGCACCCCAGGCTTTACACTTTATGCTTC
CGGCTCGTATGTTGTGTGGAATTGTGAGCGGATAACAATTTCACACAGGAAACAGCTATGACCATGATTA
CGAATTCGAGCTCGGTACCCGGGGATCCTCTAGAGTCGTGTGAAGAGCGCGATCGCGTTTAAACGCTCTT
CAGTAAGTATCAAAGATCTGGCGCGCCATAACTTCGTATAGTACACATTATACGAAGTTATGGCTAAGCT
TTGTGCCATGCCATTGATGCTAGCACAGCCTGAATGGATAACTTCGTATAGGATACCTTATACGAAGTTA
TGTCGACGAAGTTCCTATACTATCTAGAGAATAGGAACTTCAGACATGATAAGATACATTGATGAGTTTG
GACAAACCACAACTAGAATGCAGTGAAAAAAATGCTTTATTTGTGAAATTTGTGATGCTATTGCTTTATT
TGTAACCATTATAAGCTGCAATTAACAAGTGCCATAGAGCCCACCGCATCCCCAGCATGCCTGCTATTGT
CTTCCCAATCCTCCCCCTTGCTGTCCTGCCCCACCCCACCCCCCAGAATAGAATGACACCTACTCAGACA
ATGCGATGCAATTTCCTCATTTTATTAGGAAAGGACAGTGGGAGTGGCACCTTCCAGGGTCAAGGAAGGC
ACGGGGGAGGGGCAAACAACAGATGGCTGGCAACTAGAAGGCACATCAGGAATTCAGGCACCGGGCTTGC
GGGTCATGCACCAGGTGCGCGGTCCTTCGGGCACCTCGACGTCG
